Addgene plasmid #237237: Ec dnaX(T-only)-pET(3c)
Purpose: over-express E. coli PolX (Pol III tau subunit - no gamma)
Depositing lab: Michael O'Donnell. Depositing organization: Rockefeller University.
Backbone
  Vector backbone: pET-3c
  Vector type: Bacterial Expression
Growth in bacteria
  Bacterial resistance: Ampicillin, 100 μg/mL
  Growth temperature: 37°C
  Growth strain: DH5alpha
  Copy number: Low Copy
Gene/Insert
  Gene/Insert name: dnaX (tau only)
  Species: E. coli
  Entrez Gene: dnaX (a.k.a. b0470, ECK0464, dnaZ)
  Cloning method: Restriction Enzyme; 5′ cloning site Unknown (unknown if destroyed)
Terms and licenses: Academic/Nonprofit Terms; Industry Terms: Not Available to Industry
Depositor comments: silent mutations in the gene prevent expression of the gamma subunit
How to cite: Ec dnaX(T-only)-pET(3c) was a gift from Michael O'Donnell (Addgene plasmid # 237237 ; http://n2t.net/addgene:237237 ; RRID:Addgene_237237)
