[The description below was written by a language model from this plasmid's Addgene catalogue record and pLannotate feature annotations shown in this document.]
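Description:
Ec dnaX(T-only)-pET(3c) is a bacterial expression plasmid of about 6.5 kb, built on the pET-3c backbone, for over-producing the tau subunit of the E. coli DNA polymerase III holoenzyme (the catalogue purpose line calls it "PolX", but the insert is dnaX). It replicates from a pBR322-type ColE1/pMB1 origin. The adjacent rop gene and bom mobility region are retained, consistent with its listing as low copy. Selection is by ampicillin through the bla gene and its own promoter. The annotated tetracycline-resistance sequences are only two fragments flanking the expression cassette, which interrupts the pBR322 tet gene, so no functional tetracycline marker is expected.

The payload is the full-length E. coli dnaX open reading frame (roughly 1.9 kb), placed downstream of a T7 promoter and upstream of a T7 terminator. Expression therefore depends on a host that supplies T7 RNA polymerase. No lac operator or lacI is annotated. Wild-type dnaX normally yields two proteins: full-length tau, and the shorter gamma subunit, which arises by programmed ribosomal frameshifting partway through the message. According to the depositor, silent mutations in this copy of the gene prevent gamma production without changing the tau amino-acid sequence, so only tau is made. A short fragment annotated as a T7 gene 10-derived sequence lies between the end of the coding region and the terminator. It appears to be residual vector sequence rather than a fused tag, and no affinity tag is recorded. The cloning sites used are not stated.

The construct is suited to preparing tau free of gamma, for example for reconstituting defined clamp-loader or Pol III holoenzyme assemblies in biochemical studies of replication.
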