Features (pLannotate 1.2.2; 13 found; start..end, strand, type, name):
    932..1520    +  rep_origin     ori: high-copy-number ColE1/pMB1/pBR322/pUC origin of replication
   1706..1845    -  misc_feature   bom: basis of mobility region from pBR322
   1947..2138    -  CDS            rop: Rop protein, which maintains plasmids at low copy number; rop
   2155..2535    +  CDS            YPB1_ECOLX: Protein predicted: Swiss-Prot protein existence level 4. From Escherichia coli.
   2777..3677    -  CDS            TcR (fragment): tetracycline efflux protein; tet; confers resistance to tetracycline
   3699..3717    +  promoter       T7 promoter: promoter for bacteriophage T7 RNA polymerase
   3756..5684    +  CDS            dnaX: DPO3X_ECOLI - Also known as dnaZ, dnaZX. Experimental evidence at protein level: Swiss-Prot protein existence level 1. [Isoform gamma]: interacts with the delta and delta' subunits to transfer the beta subunit on the DNA (PubMed:9927437). Interacts with ATP, drives ATP-induced conformational changes in the gamma complex that opens the beta sliding clamp ring. After loading of primed DNA ATP is hydrolyzed and the beta sliding clamp ring closes (PubMed:9927437). From Escherichia coli (strain K12).
   5695..5744    +  CDS            SET1 (fragment): solubility-enhancement tag derived from T7 phage gene 10B
   5752..5799    +  terminator     T7 terminator: transcription terminator for bacteriophage T7 RNA polymerase
   5825..6117    -  CDS            TcR (fragment): tetracycline efflux protein; tet; confers resistance to tetracycline
   6165..6193    -  promoter       tet promoter: E. coli promoter for tetracycline efflux protein gene
   6306..6410    +  promoter       AmpR promoter: bla
   6411..761     +  CDS            AmpR (across the origin): β-lactamase; bla; confers resistance to ampicillin, carbenicillin, and related antibiotics
>Addgene plasmid #237237 | Ec dnaX(T-only)-pET(3c) | addgene full sequence | sequence record 469257 | Addgene NGS Result
CTGAAGATCAGTTGGGTGCACGAGTGGGTTACATCGAACTGGATCTCAACAGCGGTAAGATCCTTGAGAG
TTTTCGCCCCGAAGAACGTTTTCCAATGATGAGCACTTTTAAAGTTCTGCTATGTGGCGCGGTATTATCC
CGTGTTGACGCCGGGCAAGAGCAACTCGGTCGCCGCATACACTATTCTCAGAATGACTTGGTTGAGTACT
CACCAGTCACAGAAAAGCATCTTACGGATGGCATGACAGTAAGAGAATTATGCAGTGCTGCCATAACCAT
GAGTGATAACACTGCGGCCAACTTACTTCTGACAACGATCGGAGGACCGAAGGAGCTAACCGCTTTTTTG
CACAACATGGGGGATCATGTAACTCGCCTTGATCGTTGGGAACCGGAGCTGAATGAAGCCATACCAAACG
ACGAGCGTGACACCACGATGCCTGCAGCAATGGCAACAACGTTGCGCAAACTATTAACTGGCGAACTACT
TACTCTAGCTTCCCGGCAACAATTAATAGACTGGATGGAGGCGGATAAAGTTGCAGGACCACTTCTGCGC
TCGGCCCTTCCGGCTGGCTGGTTTATTGCTGATAAATCTGGAGCCGGTGAGCGTGGGTCTCGCGGTATCA
TTGCAGCACTGGGGCCAGATGGTAAGCCCTCCCGTATCGTAGTTATCTACACGACGGGGAGTCAGGCAAC
TATGGATGAACGAAATAGACAGATCGCTGAGATAGGTGCCTCACTGATTAAGCATTGGTAACTGTCAGAC
CAAGTTTACTCATATATACTTTAGATTGATTTAAAACTTCATTTTTAATTTAAAAGGATCTAGGTGAAGA
TCCTTTTTGATAATCTCATGACCAAAATCCCTTAACGTGAGTTTTCGTTCCACTGAGCGTCAGACCCCGT
AGAAAAGATCAAAGGATCTTCTTGAGATCCTTTTTTTCTGCGCGTAATCTGCTGCTTGCAAACAAAAAAA
CCACCGCTACCAGCGGTGGTTTGTTTGCCGGATCAAGAGCTACCAACTCTTTTTCCGAAGGTAACTGGCT
TCAGCAGAGCGCAGATACCAAATACTGTCCTTCTAGTGTAGCCGTAGTTAGGCCACCACTTCAAGAACTC
TGTAGCACCGCCTACATACCTCGCTCTGCTAATCCTGTTACCAGTGGCTGCTGCCAGTGGCGATAAGTCG
TGTCTTACCGGGTTGGACTCAAGACGATAGTTACCGGATAAGGCGCAGCGGTCGGGCTGAACGGGGGGTT
CGTGCACACAGCCCAGCTTGGAGCGAACGACCTACACCGAACTGAGATACCTACAGCGTGAGCTATGAGA
AAGCGCCACGCTTCCCGAAGGGAGAAAGGCGGACAGGTATCCGGTAAGCGGCAGGGTCGGAACAGGAGAG
CGCACGAGGGAGCTTCCAGGGGGAAACGCCTGGTATCTTTATAGTCCTGTCGGGTTTCGCCACCTCTGAC
TTGAGCGTCGATTTTTGTGATGCTCGTCAGGGGGGCGGAGCCTATGGAAAAACGCCAGCAACGCGGCCTT
TTTACGGTTCCTGGCCTTTTGCTGGCCTTTTGCTCACATGTTCTTTCCTGCGTTATCCCCTGATTCTGTG
GATAACCGTATTACCGCCTTTGAGTGAGCTGATACCGCTCGCCGCAGCCGAACGACCGAGCGCAGCGAGT
CAGTGAGCGAGGAAGCGGAAGAGCGCCTGATGCGGTATTTTCTCCTTACGCATCTGTGCGGTATTTCACA
CCGCAATGGTGCACTCTCAGTACAATCTGCTCTGATGCCGCATAGTTAAGCCAGTATACACTCCGCTATC
GCTACGTGACTGGGTCATGGCTGCGCCCCGACACCCGCCAACACCCGCTGACGCGCCCTGACGGGCTTGT
CTGCTCCCGGCATCCGCTTACAGACAAGCTGTGACCGTCTCCGGGAGCTGCATGTGTCAGAGGTTTTCAC
CGTCATCACCGAAACGCGCGAGGCAGCTGCGGTAAAGCTCATCAGCGTGGTCGTGAAGCGATTCACAGAT
GTCTGCCTGTTCATCCGCGTCCAGCTCGTTGAGTTTCTCCAGAAGCGTTAATGTCTGGCTTCTGATAAAG
CGGGCCATGTTAAGGGCGGTTTTTTCCTGTTTGGTCACTGATGCCTCCGTGTAAGGGGGATTTCTGTTCA
TGGGGGTAATGATACCGATGAAACGAGAGAGGATGCTCACGATACGGGTTACTGATGATGAACATGCCCG
GTTACTGGAACGTTGTGAGGGTAAACAACTGGCGGTATGGATGCGGCGGGACCAGAGAAAAATCACTCAG
GGTCAATGCCAGCGCTTCGTTAATACAGATGTAGGTGTTCCACAGGGTAGCCAGCAGCATCCTGCGATGC
AGATCCGGAACATAATGGTGCAGGGCGCTGACTTCCGCGTTTCCAGACTTTACGAAACACGGAAACCGAA
GACCATTCATGTTGTTGCTCAGGTCGCAGACGTTTTGCAGCAGCAGTCGCTTCACGTTCGCTCGCGTATC
GGTGATTCATTCTGCTAACCAGTAAGGCAACCCCGCCAGCCTAGCCGGGTCCTCAACGACAGGAGCACGA
TCATGCGCACCCGTGGCCAGGACCCAACGCTGCCCGAGATGCGCCGCGTGCGGCTGCTGGAGATGGCGGA
CGCGATGGATATGTTCTGCCAAGGGTTGGTTTGCGCATTCACAGTTCTCCGCAAGAATTGATTGGCTCCA
ATTCTTGGAGTGGTGAATCCGTTAGCGAGGTGCCGCCGGCTTCCATTCAGGTCGAGGTGGCCCGGCTCCA
TGCACCGCGACGCAACGCGGGGAGGCAGACAAGGTATAGGGCGGCGCCTACAATCCATGCCAACCCGTTC
CATGTGCTCGCCGAGGCGGCATAAATCGCCGTGACGATCAGCGGTCCAATGATCGAAGTTAGGCTGGTAA
GAGCCGCGAGCGATCCTTGAAGCTGTCCCTGATGGTCGTCATCTACCTGCCTGGACAGCATGGCCTGCAA
CGCGGGCATCCCGATGCCGCCGGAAGCGAGAAGAATCATAATGGGGAAGGCCATCCAGCCTCGCGTCGCG
AACGCCAGCAAGACGTAGCCCAGCGCGTCGGCCGCCATGCCGGCGATAATGGCCTGCTTCTCGCCGAAAC
GTTTGGTGGCGGGACCAGTGACGAAGGCTTGAGCGAGGGCGTGCAAGATTCCGAATACCGCAAGCGACAG
GCCGATCATCGTCGCGCTCCAGCGAAAGCGGTCCTCGCCGAAAATGACCCAGAGCGCTGCCGGCACCTGT
CCTACGAGTTGCATGATAAAGAAGACAGTCATAAGTGCGGCGACGATAGTCATGCCCCGCGCCCACCGGA
AGGAGCTGACTGGGTTGAAGGCTCTCAAGGGCATCGGTCGACGCTCTCCCTTATGCGACTCCTGCATTAG
GAAGCAGCCCAGTAGTAGGTTGAGGCCGTTGAGCACCGCCGCCGCAAGGAATGGTGCATGCAAGGAGATG
GCGCCCAACAGTCCCCCGGCCACGGGGCCTGCCACCATACCCACGCCGAAACAAGCGCTCATGAGCCCGA
AGTGGCGAGCCCGATCTTCCCCATCGGTGATGTCGGCGATATAGGCGCCAGCAACCGCACCTGTGGCGCC
GGTGATGCCGGCCACGATGCGTCCGGCGTAGAGGATCGAGATCTCGATCCCGCGAAATTAATACGACTCA
CTATAGGGAGACCACAACGGTTTCCCTCTAGAAGGAGATATAAATATGAGTTATCAGGTCTTAGCCCGAA
AATGGCGCCCACAAACCTTTGCTGACGTCGTCGGCCAGGAACATGTGCTGACCGCACTGGCGAACGGCTT
GTCGTTAGGGCGTATTCATCATGCTTATCTTTTTTCCGGCACCCGTGGCGTCGGAAAAACCTCTATCGCC
CGACTGCTGGCGAAGGGGCTAAACTGCGAAACCGGCATTACCGCGACGCCGTGCGGCGTGTGCGATAACT
GTCGTGAAATCGAGCAGGGGCGCTTTGTCGATCTGATTGAAATCGACGCCGCCTCGCGCACCAAAGTTGA
AGATACCCGCGACCTGCTGGATAACGTCCAGTACGCTCCGGCGCGTGGTCGTTTCAAAGTTTATCTGATC
GACGAAGTGCACATGCTGTCGCGCCACAGCTTTAACGCACTGTTAAAAACCCTTGAAGAGCCGCCGGAGC
ACGTTAAGTTTCTGCTGGCGACGACCGATCCACAGAAATTGCCGGTGACGATTTTGTCACGCTGTCTGCA
ATTTCATCTCAAGGCGCTGGATGTCGAGCAAATTCGCCATCAGCTTGAGCACATCCTCAACGAAGAACAT
ATCGCTCACGAGCCGCGGGCGCTGCAATTGCTGGCACGCGCCGCTGAAGGCAGCCTGCGAGATGCCTTAA
GTCTGACCGACCAGGCGATTGCCAGCGGTGACGGCCAGGTTTCAACCCAGGCGGTCAGTGCGATGCTGGG
TACGCTTGACGACGATCAGGCGCTGTCGCTGGTTGAAGCGATGGTCGAGGCCAACGGCGAGCGCGTAATG
GCGCTGATTAATGAAGCCGCTGCCCGTGGTATCGAGTGGGAAGCGTTGCTGGTGGAAATGCTCGGCCTGT
TGCATCGTATTGCGATGGTACAACTTTCGCCTGCTGCACTTGGCAACGACATGGCCGCCATCGAGCTGCG
GATGCGTGAACTGGCGCGCACCATACCGCCGACGGATATTCAGCTTTACTATCAGACGCTGTTGATTGGT
CGCAAAGAATTACCGTATGCGCCGGACCGTCGCATGGGCGTTGAGATGACGCTGCTGCGCGCGCTGGCAT
TCCATCCGCGTATGCCGCTGCCTGAGCCAGAAGTGCCACGACAGTCCTTTGCACCCGTCGCGCCAACGGC
AGTAATGACGCCAACCCAGGTGCCGCCGCAACCGCAATCAGCGCCGCAGCAGGCACCGACTGTACCGCTC
CCGGAAACCACCAGCCAGGTGCTGGCGGCGCGCCAGCAGTTGCAGCGCGTGCAGGGAGCAACCAAAGCGA
AGAAGAGTGAACCGGCAGCCGCTACCCGCGCGCGGCCGGTGAATAACGCTGCGCTGGAAAGACTGGCTTC
GGTCACCGATCGCGTTCAGGCGCGTCCGGTGCCATCGGCGCTGGAAAAAGCGCCAGCCAAAAAAGAAGCG
TATCGCTGGAAGGCGACCACTCCGGTGATGCAGCAAAAAGAAGTGGTCGCCACGCCGAAGGCGCTGAAAA
AAGCGCTGGAACATGAAAAAACGCCGGAACTGGCGGCGAAGCTAGCGGCAGAAGCCATTGAGCGCGACCC
GTGGGCGGCACAGGTGAGCCAACTTTCGCTACCAAAACTGGTCGAACAGGTGGCGTTAAATGCCTGGAAA
GAGGAGAGCGACAACGCAGTATGTCTGCATTTGCGCTCCTCTCAGCGGCATTTGAACAACCGCGGTGCAC
AGCAAAAACTGGCTGAAGCGTTGAGCATGTTAAAAGGTTCAACGGTTGAACTGACTATCGTTGAAGATGA
TAATCCCGCGGTGCGTACGCCGCTGGAGTGGCGTCAGGCGATATACGAAGAAAAACTTGCGCAGGCGCGC
GAGTCCATTATTGCGGATAATAATATTCAGACCCTGCGTCGGTTCTTCGATGCGGAGCTGGATGAAGAAA
GTATCCGCCCCATTTGAGGATCCGGCTGCTAACAAAGCCCGAAAGGAAGCTGAGTTGGCTGCTGCCACCG
CTGAGCAATAACTAGCATAACCCCTTGGGGCCTCTAAACGGGTCTTGAGGGGTTTTTTGCTGAAAGGAGG
AACTATATCCGGATATCCACAGGACGGGTGTGGTCGCCATGATCGCGTAGTCGATAGTGGCTCCAAGTAG
CGAAGCGAGCAGGACTGGGCGGCGGCCAAAGCGGTCGGACAGTGCTCCGAGAACGGGTGCGCATAGAAAT
TGCATCAACGCATATAGCGCTAGCAGCACGCCATAGTGACTGGCGATGCTGTCGGAATGGACGATATCCC
GCAAGAGGCCCGGCAGTACCGGCATAACCAAGCCTATGCCTACAGCATCCAGGGTGACGGTGCCGAGGAT
GACGATGAGCGCATTGTTAGATTTCATACACGGTGCCTGACTGCGTTAGCAATTTAACTGTGATAAACTA
CCGCATTAAAGCTTATCGATGATAAGCTGTCAAACATGAGAATTCTTGAAGACGAAAGGGCCTCGTGATA
CGCCTATTTTTATAGGTTAATGTCATGATAATAATGGTTTCTTAGACGTCAGGTGGCACTTTTCGGGGAA
ATGTGCGCGGAACCCCTATTTGTTTATTTTTCTAAATACATTCAAATATGTATCCGCTCATGAGACAATA
ACCCTGATAAATGCTTCAATAATATTGAAAAAGGAAGAGTATGAGTATTCAACATTTCCGTGTCGCCCTT
ATTCCCTTTTTTGCGGCATTTTGCCTTCCTGTTTTTGCTCACCCAGAAACGCTGGTGAAAGTAAAAGATG
